>Addgene plasmid #111939 | Hsh155 R186A | addgene full sequence | sequence record 213571 | Addgene NGS Result
GTAAAACGACGGCCAGTGAGCGCGCGTAATACGACTCACTATAGGGCGAATTGGGTACCGGGCCCCCCCC
TCGAGCATGTACTTTCCGCCTAACTACCATCACCTGTCTTTATTTATTCCGCTGACAGATATGCACAACC
AATTATCGTCTCTTGAAAGCTTTTTAGACGTGATTGCTGTTATTTGGCACGTTGTTAGTATTTAAGCTTA
TTCGGGTTTGCATTGATATTTGCCCGAGCAGAAATCTCCTTCTCGATGAGTTAGAACTGAAACATCTCTT
CAATTACTTATACATAATAAACATAGAAAGCCAGGACCTGTCATCATGAGTCATCCGATTCAATTTGTAA
ACGCTAATAATAGCGATAAGAGCCACCAATTAGGCGGTCAATATTCTATTCCTCAGGATTTGAGGGAAAA
CCTGCAGAAAGAAGCTGCACGTATTGGTGAGAACGAAAAAGATGTGCTACAGGAAAAAATGGAAACTAGG
ACAGTGCAAAATCGAGAGGATTCATACCACAAAAGAAGGTTTGATATGAAGTTTGAGCCGGATTCCGATA
CACAAACTGTTACGTCTTCAGAAAATACCCAAGACGCTGTCGTGCCAAGGAAAAGAAAATCTCGTTGGGA
TGTAAAAGGGTACGAGCCACCTGATGAATCTTCAACAGCGGTCAAAGAAAACTCTGATAGTGCTTTGGTT
AATGTAGAAGGAATCCATGATTTGATGTTTTTTAAACCTTCTGACCATAAATATTTCGCCGACGTTATAT
CCAAAAAACCCATAGATGAGTTAAATAAGGATGAAAAGAAAGAAAGAACCCTGTCGATGTTACTTCTGAA
AATAAAAAATGGCAATACAGCGAGTAGGAGGACTTCTATGGCTATTTTAACCGATAAAGCTGTTACATTT
GGTCCAGAAATGATATTTAACCGCTTATTGCCCATATTACTAGACAGAAGTTTGGAAGACCAGGAAAGAC
ATCTAATGATCAAGACCATAGATCGCGTCCTTTACCAGCTAGGAGATTTAACAAAACCTTACGTTCACAA
AATACTTGTAGTAGCTGCCCCATTGCTAATAGATGAAGATCCAATGGTTCGTTCAACAGGCCAGGAGATA
ATCACCAATCTGTCTACAGTCGCTGGCCTAAAAACCATTCTAACAGTAATGAGACCTGATATTGAGAATG
AGGATGAGTATGTTAGAAATGTAACTTCAAGAGCGGCGGCTGTGGTGGCAAAAGCCCTTGGTGTTAATCA
ATTGCTTCCTTTCATCAATGCAGCATGCCACTCACGGAAGTCTTGGAAAGCAAGGCATACTGGCATAAAA
ATTGTGCAGCAAATAGGTATACTTTTGGGAATAGGTGTCTTGAATCATCTTACTGGGCTGATGAGTTGTA
TCAAAGACTGCCTAATGGATGATCACGTTCCGGTGCGAATTGTTACAGCACATACTTTATCAACACTAGC
AGAAAATTCTTATCCATATGGTATCGAAGTTTTCAACGTTGTACTGGAGCCATTATGGAAGGGTATAAGA
AGTCATCGTGGTAAAGTGCTATCTTCTTTTTTAAAAGCTGTTGGATCTATGATCCCATTGATGGACCCAG
AGTATGCCGGTTATTATACCACAGAAGCAATGAGAATAATTAGACGTGAATTCGACTCTCCCGATGATGA
AATGAAAAAGACCATTCTTTTAGTATTACAAAAATGTAGCGCTGTAGAATCCATAACGCCAAAATTTCTG
AGAGAAGAAATCGCGCCAGAATTCTTTCAAAAATTTTGGGTCAGACGAGTGGCATTGGATAGACCATTAA
ACAAAGTTGTTACATATACTACTGTTACATTAGCAAAGAAATTAGGTTGTTCTTATACCATTGATAAATT
ATTAACACCATTGAGAGATGAAGCTGAGCCGTTCAGAACAATGGCTGTCCATGCTGTTACTAGAACAGTA
AACTTATTAGGGACAGCAGATTTAGATGAGAGATTAGAAACGAGGCTTATTGATGCGCTCTTGATAGCAT
TTCAAGAACAAACAAATAGTGATTCTATAATCTTTAAAGGGTTTGGGGCAGTGACGGTGTCACTTGACAT
CCGTATGAAACCGTTTTTAGCACCCATTGTGAGTACGATTTTAAATCATTTAAAGCATAAAACTCCCTTG
GTTCGTCAACATGCAGCAGATCTATGTGCCATACTAATACCAGTCATCAAGAACTGTCACGAATTCGAAA
TGTTGAATAAATTGAACATTATATTGTATGAATCCTTAGGCGAAGTATATCCAGAGGTATTAGGTTCTAT
AATCAACGCTATGTACTGTATTACTAGCGTAATGGATTTGGATAAACTACAACCTCCTATTAATCAAATT
TTACCAACCTTAACTCCAATTTTAAGAAACAAGCATAGAAAAGTCGAAGTAAACACTATCAAATTTGTTG
GACTTATTGGTAAATTAGCACCTACCTATGCACCTCCTAAAGAATGGATGAGAATATGTTTTGAACTATT
AGAACTTTTGAAAAGTACAAATAAAGAAATAAGAAGATCAGCAAATGCCACGTTTGGATTCATTGCTGAA
GCAATTGGACCTCACGATGTTCTTGTTGCGTTATTGAACAATTTAAAGGTTCAAGAACGTCAGTTACGTG
TATGCACGGCTGTTGCTATCGGTATCGTTGCTAAAGTGTGTGGTCCTTACAACGTGCTGCCAGTAATCAT
GAATGAATACACAACACCAGAGACTAATGTTCAAAACGGTGTTCTCAAGGCCATGTCATTCATGTTTGAG
TACATTGGTAACATGTCTAAGGATTACATATACTTCATAACACCATTATTAGAAGATGCACTCACCGATA
GGGATTTAGTTCATCGTCAGACAGCGTCGAACGTAATAACCCACTTAGCTTTAAACTGTTCAGGTACAGG
TCACGAAGATGCCTTCATTCATTTAATGAATCTTCTAATACCCAATATTTTTGAAACTTCACCACATGCT
ATTATGCGTATTTTAGAAGGTTTGGAGGCACTGAGTCAAGCTCTTGGCCCTGGACTATTCATGAACTACA
TATGGGCAGGATTGTTCCATCCAGCGAAGAATGTAAGGAAAGCATTTTGGAGGGTGTATAATAACATGTA
CGTAATGTACCAGGACGCCATGGTACCTTTTTACCCCGTTACACCAGACAACAATGAAGAATATATAGAA
GAACTGGATTTAGTTCTGTGAATATATATAGAGCATATAAATAACCACAACTTGTAAGAATATTTTACTT
GACACACCTATATCATCACGTCACGATGCCTTCATAGATTATGATGAAATATAAACAGAACCTGCTATTG
GAAAAAAAAGGGCAGGAAAAAATTTTGTGAAAGTGAGTAAAAGAAAGATGAAGAGCGAGACATGGATAAT
AAGAAATAGATGTCACTAATGGACAATTGGAAGACTGATATGGAAAGTTACGATGAAGGAGGAGCTCCAG
CTTTTGTTCCCTTTAGTGAGGGTTAATTGCGCGCTTGGCGTAATCATGGTCATAGCTGTTTCCTGTGTGA
AATTGTTATCCGCTCACAATTCCACACAACATACGAGCCGGAAGCATAAAGTGTAAAGCCTGGGGTGCCT
AATGAGTGAGCTAACTCACATTAATTGCGTTGCGCTCACTGCCCGCTTTCCAGTCGGGAAACCTGTCGTG
CCAGCTGCATTAATGAATCGGCCAACGCGCGGGGAGAGGCGGTTTGCGTATTGGGCGCTCTTCCGCTTCC
TCGCTCACTGACTCGCTGCGCTCGGTCGTTCGGCTGCGGCGAGCGGTATCAGCTCACTCAAAGGCGGTAA
TACGGTTATCCACAGAATCAGGGGATAACGCAGGAAAGAACATGTGAGCAAAAGGCCAGCAAAAGGCCAG
GAACCGTAAAAAGGCCGCGTTGCTGGCGTTTTTCCATAGGCTCCGCCCCCCTGACGAGCATCACAAAAAT
CGACGCTCAAGTCAGAGGTGGCGAAACCCGACAGGACTATAAAGATACCAGGCGTTTCCCCCTGGAAGCT
CCCTCGTGCGCTCTCCTGTTCCGACCCTGCCGCTTACCGGATACCTGTCCGCCTTTCTCCCTTCGGGAAG
CGTGGCGCTTTCTCATAGCTCACGCTGTAGGTATCTCAGTTCGGTGTAGGTCGTTCGCTCCAAGCTGGGC
TGTGTGCACGAACCCCCCGTTCAGCCCGACCGCTGCGCCTTATCCGGTAACTATCGTCTTGAGTCCAACC
CGGTAAGACACGACTTATCGCCACTGGCAGCAGCCACTGGTAACAGGATTAGCAGAGCGAGGTATGTAGG
CGGTGCTACAGAGTTCTTGAAGTGGTGGCCTAACTACGGCTACACTAGAAGAACAGTATTTGGTATCTGC
GCTCTGCTGAAGCCAGTTACCTTCGGAAAAAGAGTTGGTAGCTCTTGATCCGGCAAACAAACCACCGCTG
GTAGCGGTGGTTTTTTTGTTTGCAAGCAGCAGATTACGCGCAGAAAAAAAGGATCTCAAGAAGATCCTTT
GATCTTTTCTACGGGGTCTGACGCTCAGTGGAACGAAAACTCACGTTAAGGGATTTTGGTCATGAGATTA
TCAAAAAGGATCTTCACCTAGATCCTTTTAAATTAAAAATGAAGTTTTAAATCAATCTAAAGTATATATG
AGTAAACTTGGTCTGACAGTTACCAATGCTTAATCAGTGAGGCACCTATCTCAGCGATCTGTCTATTTCG
TTCATCCATAGTTGCCTGACTCCCCGTCGTGTAGATAACTACGATACGGGAGGGCTTACCATCTGGCCCC
AGTGCTGCAATGATACCGCGAGACCCACGCTCACCGGCTCCAGATTTATCAGCAATAAACCAGCCAGCCG
GAAGGGCCGAGCGCAGAAGTGGTCCTGCAACTTTATCCGCCTCCATCCAGTCTATTAATTGTTGCCGGGA
AGCTAGAGTAAGTAGTTCGCCAGTTAATAGTTTGCGCAACGTTGTTGCCATTGCTACAGGCATCGTGGTG
TCACGCTCGTCGTTTGGTATGGCTTCATTCAGCTCCGGTTCCCAACGATCAAGGCGAGTTACATGATCCC
CCATGTTGTGCAAAAAAGCGGTTAGCTCCTTCGGTCCTCCGATCGTTGTCAGAAGTAAGTTGGCCGCAGT
GTTATCACTCATGGTTATGGCAGCACTGCATAATTCTCTTACTGTCATGCCATCCGTAAGATGCTTTTCT
GTGACTGGTGAGTACTCAACCAAGTCATTCTGAGAATAGTGTATGCGGCGACCGAGTTGCTCTTGCCCGG
CGTCAATACGGGATAATACCGCGCCACATAGCAGAACTTTAAAAGTGCTCATCATTGGAAAACGTTCTTC
GGGGCGAAAACTCTCAAGGATCTTACCGCTGTTGAGATCCAGTTCGATGTAACCCACTCGTGCACCCAAC
TGATCTTCAGCATCTTTTACTTTCACCAGCGTTTCTGGGTGAGCAAAAACAGGAAGGCAAAATGCCGCAA
AAAAGGGAATAAGGGCGACACGGAAATGTTGAATACTCATACTCTTCCTTTTTCAATATTATTGAAGCAT
TTATCAGGGTTATTGTCTCATGAGCGGATACATATTTGAATGTATTTAGAAAAATAAACAAATAGGGGTT
CCGCGCACATTTCCCCGAAAAGTGCCACCTGGGTCCTTTTCATCACGTGCTATAAAAATAATTATAATTT
AAATTTTTTAATATAAATATATAAATTAAAAATAGAAAGTAAAAAAAGAAATTAAAGAAAAAATAGTTTT
TGTTTTCCGAAGATGTAAAAGACTCTAGGGGGATCGCCAACAAATACTACCTTTTATCTTGCTCTTCCTG
CTCTCAGGTATTAATGCCGAATTGTTTCATCTTGTCTGTGTAGAAGACCACACACGAAAATCCTGTGATT
TTACATTTTACTTATCGTTAATCGAATGTATATCTATTTAATCTGCTTTTCTTGTCTAATAAATATATAT
GTAAAGTACGCTTTTTGTTGAAATTTTTTAAACCTTTGTTTATTTTTTTTTCTTCATTCCGTAACTCTTC
TACCTTCTTTATTTACTTTCTAAAATCCAAATACAAAACATAAAAATAAATAAACACAGAGTAAATTCCC
AAATTATTCCATCATTAAAAGATACGAGGCGCGTGTAAGTTACAGGCAAGCGATCCGTCTAAGAAACCAT
TATTATCATGACATTAACCTATAAAAATAGGCGTATCACGAGGCCCTTTCGTCTCGCGCGTTTCGGTGAT
GACGGTGAAAACCTCTGACACATGCAGCTCCCGGAGACGGTCACAGCTTGTCTGTAAGCGGATGCCGGGA
GCAGACAAGCCCGTCAGGGCGCGTCAGCGGGTGTTGGCGGGTGTCGGGGCTGGCTTAACTATGCGGCATC
AGAGCAGATTGTACTGAGAGTGCACCATAGATCACGACATTACTATATATATAATATAGGAAGCATTTAA
TAGAACAGCATCGTAATATATGTGTACTTTGCAGTTATGACGCCAGATGGCAGTAGTGGAAGATATTCTT
TATTGAAAAATAGCTTGTCACCTTACGTACAATCTTGATCCGGAGCTTTTCTTTTTTTGCCGATTAAGAA
TTAATTCGGTCGAAAAAAGAAAAGGAGAGGGCCAAGAGGGAGGGCATTGGTGACTATTGAGCACGTGAGT
ATACGTGATTAAGCACACAAAGGCAGCTTGGAGTATGTCTGTTATTAATTTCACAGGTAGTTCTGGTCCA
TTGGTGAAAGTTTGCGGCTTGCAGAGCACAGAGGCCGCAGAATGTGCTCTAGATTCCGATGCTGACTTGC
TGGGTATTATATGTGTGCCCAATAGAAAGAGAACAATTGACCCGGTTATTGCAAGGAAAATTTCAAGTCT
TGTAAAAGCATATAAAAATAGTTCAGGCACTCCGAAATACTTGGTTGGCGTGTTTCGTAATCAACCTAAG
GAGGATGTTTTGGCTCTGGTCAATGATTACGGCATTGATATCGTCCAACTGCATGGAGATGAGTCGTGGC
AAGAATACCAAGAGTTCCTCGGTTTGCCAGTTATTAAAAGACTCGTATTTCCAAAAGACTGCAACATACT
ACTCAGTGCAGCTTCACAGAAACCTCATTCGTTTATTCCCTTGTTTGATTCAGAAGCAGGTGGGACAGGT
GAACTTTTGGATTGGAACTCGATTTCTGACTGGGTTGGAAGGCAAGAGAGCCCCGAAAGCTTACATTTTA
TGTTAGCTGGTGGACTGACGCCAGAAAATGTTGGTGATGCGCTTAGATTAAATGGCGTTATTGGTGTTGA
TGTAAGCGGAGGTGTGGAGACAAATGGTGTAAAAGACTCTAACAAAATAGCAAATTTCGTCAAAAATGCT
AAGAAATAGGTTATTACTGAGTAGTATTTATTTAAGTATTGTTTGTGCACTTGCCGATCTATGCGGTGTG
AAATACCGCACAGATGCGTAAGGAGAAAATACCGCATCAGGAAATTGTAAGCGTTAATATTTTGTTAAAA
TTCGCGTTAAATTTTTGTTAAATCAGCTCATTTTTTAACCAATAGGCCGAAATCGGCAAAATCCCTTATA
AATCAAAAGAATAGACCGAGATAGGGT
[37 nt withheld, positions 7658-7694]
AAAGAACGTGGACTCCAACGTCAAAGG
[49 nt withheld, positions 7722-7770]
T
[91 nt withheld, positions 7772-7862]
G
[124 nt withheld, positions 7864-7987]
CCATTCGCCATTCAGGCTGCGCAACTGTTGGGAAGGGCGATCGGTGCGGGCCTCTTCGCTATTACGCCAG
CTGGCGAAAGGGGGATGTGCTGCAAGGCGATTAAGTTGGGTAACGCCAGGGTTTTCCCAGTCACGACGTT
Features (pLannotate 1.2.2; 19 found; start..end, strand, type, name):
     27..45      +  promoter       T7 promoter: promoter for bacteriophage T7 RNA polymerase
    326..3238    +  CDS            HSH155: SF3B1_YEAST - Experimental evidence at protein level: Swiss-Prot protein existence level 1. Contacts pre-mRNA on both sides of the branch site early in spliceosome assembly. From Saccharomyces cerevisiae (strain ATCC 204508 / S288c) (Baker's yeast).
   3440..3493    +  CDS            ABZ2 (fragment): PABC_YEAST - Experimental evidence at protein level: Swiss-Prot protein existence level 1. Converts 4-amino-4-deoxychorismate into 4-aminobenzoate (PABA) and pyruvate. From Saccharomyces cerevisiae (strain ATCC 204508 / S288c) (Baker's yeast).
   3510..3528    -  promoter       T3 promoter: promoter for bacteriophage T3 RNA polymerase
   3573..3589    -  protein_bind   lac operator: The lac repressor binds to the lac operator to inhibit transcription in E. coli. This inhibition can be relieved by adding lactose or isopropyl-β-D-thiogalactopyranoside (IPTG). lac repressor encoded by lacI
   3597..3627    -  promoter       lac promoter: promoter for the E. coli lac operon
   3642..3663    -  protein_bind   CAP binding site: CAP binding activates transcription in the presence of cAMP. E. coli catabolite activator protein
   3676..3768    -  CDS            lacI (fragment): lac repressor; lacI; The lac repressor binds to the lac operator to inhibit transcription in E. coli. This inhibition can be relieved by adding lactose or isopropyl-β-D-thiogalactopyranoside (IPTG).
   3951..4539    -  rep_origin     ori: high-copy-number ColE1/pMB1/pBR322/pUC origin of replication
   4710..5570    -  CDS            AmpR: β-lactamase; bla; confers resistance to ampicillin, carbenicillin, and related antibiotics
   5571..5675    -  promoter       AmpR promoter: bla
   5712..6215    +  misc_feature   CEN/ARS: S. cerevisiae CEN6 centromere fused to an autonomously replicating sequence
   6283..6318    +  CDS            rop (fragment): Rop protein, which maintains plasmids at low copy number; rop
   6420..6469    +  misc_feature   bom (fragment): basis of mobility region from pBR322
   6607..6754    +  promoter       TRP1 promoter: S. cerevisiae TRP1
   6755..7429    +  CDS            TRP1: phosphoribosylanthranilate isomerase, required for tryptophan biosynthesis; S. cerevisiae TRP1; yeast auxotrophic marker
   7480..7531    +  misc_feature   bom (fragment): basis of mobility region from pBR322
   7559..7987    -  rep_origin     f1 ori (sequence partly withheld): f1 bacteriophage origin of replication; arrow indicates direction of (+) strand synthesis
   7991..19      -  CDS            lacZα (fragment) (across the origin): LacZα fragment of β-galactosidase; lacZ fragment
