[The description below was written by a language model from this plasmid's Addgene catalogue record and pLannotate feature annotations shown in this document.]
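Description:
Hsh155 R186A is a yeast–E. coli shuttle plasmid built on the pRS414 backbone, a low-copy centromeric vector. In yeast it is maintained by a CEN6/ARS element, which gives stable segregation at roughly one or a few copies per cell, and is selected through the TRP1 auxotrophic marker driven by its own promoter. In E. coli it replicates from a high-copy ColE1/pUC-type origin and is selected with ampicillin via the β-lactamase gene. The backbone also carries an f1 phage origin and the usual remnants of the lacZα cloning region: lac promoter and operator, CAP site, and flanking T7 and T3 promoters on either side of the insert.

The roughly 3.3 kb insert is a S. cerevisiae genomic fragment containing the HSH155 open reading frame together with its surrounding genomic sequence. The feature table shows about 280 bp between the T7 promoter and the start of the coding sequence, and a short fragment of the neighbouring ABZ2 gene downstream. No heterologous yeast promoter is annotated, so expression presumably relies on the native flanking regions, although the record does not state this explicitly. HSH155 encodes the yeast orthologue of SF3b1, a U2 snRNP component that contacts pre-mRNA on both sides of the branch site early in spliceosome assembly. This copy carries the R186A substitution.

The plasmid is intended for plasmid shuffling. It is introduced into an HSH155 deletion strain under tryptophan selection, so that the mutant allele can become the sole source of the protein once the strain's covering copy is lost. This allows the effects of R186A on viability, growth and splicing to be assessed, in the context of studying Hsh155 interactions with the U2 snRNA/branch site duplex.
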