Addgene plasmid #111939: Hsh155 R186A
Purpose: This is a shuffle plasmid containing the HSH155 gene and the surrounding genomic regions. It bears a TRP marker for shuffle into a HSH155 deletion strain. It has the R186A mutation
Depositing lab: Aaron Hoskins. Depositing organization: University of Wisconsin, Madison. Publication: Functional Analysis of Hsh155/SF3b1 Interactions with the U2 snRNA/Branch Site Duplex. Carrocci TJ, Paulson JC, Hoskins AA. RNA. 2018 May 11. pii: rna.065664.118. doi: 10.1261/rna.065664.118. PubMed 29752352.
Backbone
  Vector backbone: pRS414
  Backbone manufacturer: ATCC
  Backbone size w/o insert (bp): 4788
  Total vector size (bp): 8124
  Vector type: Bacterial Expression, Yeast Expression
  Selectable markers: TRP1
Growth in bacteria
  Bacterial resistance: Ampicillin, 100 μg/mL
  Growth temperature: 37°C
  Growth strain: DH5alpha
  Copy number: Unknown
Gene/Insert
  Gene/Insert name: Hsh155 R186A
  Species: S. cerevisiae (budding yeast)
  Insert size (bp): 3339
  Mutation: R186A
Terms and licenses: Academic/Nonprofit Terms; Industry Terms: Not Available to Industry
How to cite: Hsh155 R186A was a gift from Aaron Hoskins (Addgene plasmid # 111939 ; http://n2t.net/addgene:111939 ; RRID:Addgene_111939)
